Addgene plasmid #72289: FLCN-eGFP
Purpose: Expresses human FLCN tagged with eGFP at C terminus
Depositing lab: David Sabatini. Depositing organization: Whitehead Institute for Biomedical Research. Publication: The folliculin tumor suppressor is a GAP for the RagC/D GTPases that signal amino acid levels to mTORC1. Tsun ZY, Bar-Peled L, Chantranupong L, Zoncu R, Wang T, Kim C, Spooner E, Sabatini DM. Mol Cell. 2013 Nov 21;52(4):495-505. doi: 10.1016/j.molcel.2013.09.016. Epub 2013 Oct 3. PubMed 24095279.
Backbone
  Vector backbone: Clontech N1
  Backbone size w/o insert (bp): 4733
  Vector type: Mammalian Expression
  Selectable markers: Neomycin (select with G418)
Growth in bacteria
  Bacterial resistance: Kanamycin, 50 μg/mL
  Growth temperature: 37°C
  Growth strain: DH5alpha
  Copy number: Unknown
Gene/Insert
  Gene/Insert name: FLCN
  Species: H. sapiens (human)
  Insert size (bp): 1740
  GenBank ID: NM_144997.5
  Entrez Gene: FLCN (a.k.a. BHD, DENND8B, FLCL)
  Tag / fusion protein: eGFP (C terminal on insert)
  Cloning method: Restriction Enzyme; 5′ cloning site EcoR1 (not destroyed); 3′ cloning site BamH1 (not destroyed)
  Sequencing primers: 5′ CTA GCG CTA CCG GAC TCA; 3′ CACCATGGTGGCGACCGG
Terms and licenses: Academic/Nonprofit Terms; Industry Terms: Not Available to Industry
How to cite: FLCN-eGFP was a gift from David Sabatini (Addgene plasmid # 72289 ; http://n2t.net/addgene:72289 ; RRID:Addgene_72289)
