[The description below was written by a language model from this plasmid's Addgene catalogue record and pLannotate feature annotations shown in this document.]
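Description:
FLCN-eGFP is a mammalian expression plasmid built on the Clontech N1 backbone. It produces human folliculin (FLCN, also known as BHD) fused at its C terminus to enhanced GFP. The roughly 1.7 kb FLCN coding sequence was inserted between the EcoRI and BamHI sites of the multiple cloning site, both of which remain intact. This places it directly upstream of, and presumably in frame with, the mammalian codon-optimized EGFP open reading frame. Transcription of the fusion is driven by the human cytomegalovirus immediate early enhancer and promoter and is terminated by an SV40 polyadenylation signal. The sequenced record is 6,453 nt, which is consistent with the stated backbone plus insert.

The plasmid replicates in E. coli from a high-copy ColE1/pUC-type origin and also carries an f1 phage origin for single-stranded DNA production. A single NeoR/KanR cassette (Tn5 aminoglycoside phosphotransferase) serves both hosts. A bacterial bla-type promoter drives it for kanamycin selection in bacteria. The adjacent SV40 enhancer/early promoter, together with an HSV TK polyadenylation signal, drives it in mammalian cells and allows G418 selection of stable transfectants. The short large T antigen, ble and bGH poly(A) fragments in the automated annotation are most likely residual backbone sequence or partial matches, not functional elements.

The construct is suited to transient or stable expression of fluorescently tagged folliculin, for example to visualize its subcellular localization in live or fixed cells. It was deposited in connection with work identifying the folliculin tumor suppressor as a GTPase-activating protein for RagC/D in amino acid signaling to mTORC1.
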