Features (pLannotate 1.2.2; 16 found; start..end, strand, type, name):
      1..304     +  enhancer       CMV enhancer: human cytomegalovirus immediate early enhancer
    305..508     +  promoter       CMV promoter: human cytomegalovirus (CMV) immediate early promoter
    531..574     +  misc_feature   MCS (fragment): multiple cloning site
    581..2317    +  CDS            FLCN: FLCN_HUMAN - Also known as BHD From Homo sapiens (Human).
   2339..3058    +  CDS            EGFP: the original enhanced GFP (Yang et al., 1996) mammalian codon-optimized
   3075..3158    +  CDS            large T antigen (fragment): large T antigen from SV40 (simian virus 40)
   3181..3302    +  polyA_signal   SV40 poly(A) signal: SV40 polyadenylation signal
   3336..3764    -  rep_origin     f1 ori (sequence partly withheld): f1 bacteriophage origin of replication; arrow indicates direction of (+) strand synthesis
   3791..3895    +  promoter       AmpR promoter: bla
   3897..4254    +  promoter       SV40 promoter: SV40 enhancer and early promoter
   4289..5083    +  CDS            NeoR/KanR: aminoglycoside phosphotransferase from Tn5; aph(3')-II (or nptII); confers resistance to neomycin, kanamycin, and G418 (Geneticin®)
   5104..5256    +  CDS            ble (fragment): BLE_KLEPN - Experimental evidence at protein level: Swiss-Prot protein existence level 1. Binding protein with a strong affinity to the bleomycin family of antibiotics. Binds to CL990; an antimitotic-antibiotic compound. From Klebsiella pneumoniae.
   5315..5362    +  polyA_signal   HSV TK poly(A) signal: herpes simplex virus thymidine kinase polyadenylation signal (Cole and Stacy, 1985)
   5453..5469    -  polyA_signal   bGH poly(A) signal (fragment): bovine growth hormone polyadenylation signal
   5691..6279    +  rep_origin     ori: high-copy-number ColE1/pMB1/pBR322/pUC origin of replication
   6394..6453    +  enhancer       CMV enhancer (fragment): human cytomegalovirus immediate early enhancer
>Addgene plasmid #72289 | FLCN-eGFP | addgene full sequence | sequence record 307896 | Addgene NGS Result
CGTTACATAACTTACGGTAAATGGCCCGCCTGGCTGACCGCCCAACGACCCCCGCCCATTGACGTCAATA
ATGACGTATGTTCCCATAGTAACGCCAATAGGGACTTTCCATTGACGTCAATGGGTGGAGTATTTACGGT
AAACTGCCCACTTGGCAGTACATCAAGTGTATCATATGCCAAGTACGCCCCCTATTGACGTCAATGACGG
TAAATGGCCCGCCTGGCATTATGCCCAGTACATGACCTTATGGGACTTTCCTACTTGGCAGTACATCTAC
GTATTAGTCATCGCTATTACCATGGTGATGCGGTTTTGGCAGTACATCAATGGGCGTGGATAGCGGTTTG
ACTCACGGGGATTTCCAAGTCTCCACCCCATTGACGTCAATGGGAGTTTGTTTTGGCACCAAAATCAACG
GGACTTTCCAAAATGTCGTAACAACTCCGCCCCATTGACGCAAATGGGCGGTAGGCGTGTACGGTGGGAG
GTCTATATAAGCAGAGCTGGTTTAGTGAACCGTCAGATCCGCTAGCGCTACCGGACTCAGATCTCGAGCT
CAAGCTTCGAATTCGCCACCATGAATGCCATCGTGGCTCTCTGCCACTTCTGCGAGCTCCACGGCCCCCG
CACTCTCTTCTGCACGGAGGTGCTGCACGCCCCACTTCCTCAAGGGGATGGGAATGAGGACAGTCCCGGC
CAGGGTGAGCAGGCGGAAGAAGAGGAAGGTGGCATTCAGATGAACAGTCGGATGCGTGCGCACAGCCCCG
CAGAGGGGGCCAGCGTCGAGTCCAGCAGCCCGGGGCCCAAAAAGTCGGACATGTGCGAGGGCTGCCGGTC
ACTTGCTGCAGGGCACCCGGGATATATCAGCCATGATAAAGAGACCTCCATTAAATACGTCAGCCACCAG
CACCCCAGCCACCCCCAGCTCTTCAGCATTGTCCGCCAGGCCTGTGTCCGGAGCCTGAGCTGTGAGGTCT
GCCCTGGCCGTGAAGGCCCCATCTTCTTCGGAGATGAGCAGCACGGCTTTGTGTTCAGCCACACCTTCTT
CATCAAGGACAGCCTGGCCAGGGGCTTCCAGCGCTGGTACAGCATCATCACCATCATGATGGACCGGATC
TACCTCATCAACTCCTGGCCCTTCCTGCTGGGGAAGGTCCGGGGAATCATCGATGAGCTCCAGGGCAAGG
CGCTCAAGGTGTTTGAGGCAGAGCAGTTTGGATGCCCACAGCGTGCTCAGAGGATGAACACAGCCTTCAC
GCCATTCCTACACCAGAGGAACGGCAACGCCGCCCGCTCGCTGACATCGCTGACAAGTGATGACAACCTG
TGGGCGTGCCTGCACACCTCCTTTGCCTGGCTCCTGAAGGCGTGTGGCAGCCGGCTGACCGAGAAGCTCC
TGGAAGGTGCTCCGACCGAGGATACCTTGGTCCAGATGGAGAAGCTCGCTGATTTAGAAGAGGAATCAGA
AAGCTGGGACAACTCTGAGGCTGAAGAGGAGGAGAAAGCCCCTGTGTTGCCAGAGAGTACAGAAGGGCGG
GAGCTGACCCAGGGCCCGGCAGAGTCCTCCTCTCTCTCAGGCTGTGGGAGCTGGCAGCCCCGGAAGCTGC
CAGTCTTCAAGTCCCTCCGGCACATGAGGCAGGTCCTGGGTGCCCCTTCTTTCCGCATGCTGGCCTGGCA
CGTTCTCATGGGGAACCAGGTGATCTGGAAAAGCAGAGACGTGGACCTCGTCCAGTCAGCTTTTGAAGTA
CTTCGGACCATGCTTCCCGTGGGCTGCGTCCGCATCATCCCATACAGCAGCCAGTACGAGGAGGCCTATC
GGTGCAACTTCCTGGGGCTCAGCCCGCACGTGCAGATCCCCCCCCACGTGCTCTCCTCAGAGTTTGCTGT
CATCGTGGAGGTCCACGCAGCCGCACGTTCCACCCTCCACCCTGTGGGGTGTGAGGATGACCAGTCTCTC
AGCAAGTACGAGTTTGTGGTGACCAGTGGGAGCCCTGTAGCTGCAGACCGAGTGGGCCCCACCATCCTGA
ATAAGATTGAAGCGGCTCTGACCAACCAGAACCTGTCTGTGGATGTGGTGGACCAGTGCCTCGTCTGCCT
CAAGGAGGAGTGGATGAACAAAGTGAAGGTGCTTTTTAAGTTCACCAAGGTGGACAGTCGCCCCAAAGAG
GACACACAGAAGCTGCTGAGCATCCTGGGTGCGTCCGAGGAGGACAATGTCAAGCTGCTGAAGTTCTGGA
TGACTGGCCTGAGCAAGACCTACAAGTCACACCTCATGTCCACGGTCCGCAGCCCCACAGCCTCGGAGTC
TCGGAACCGGGATCCACCGGTCGCCACCATGGTGAGCAAGGGCGAGGAGCTGTTCACCGGGGTGGTGCCC
ATCCTGGTCGAGCTGGACGGCGACGTAAACGGCCACAAGTTCAGCGTGTCCGGCGAGGGCGAGGGCGATG
CCACCTACGGCAAGCTGACCCTGAAGTTCATCTGCACCACCGGCAAGCTGCCCGTGCCCTGGCCCACCCT
CGTGACCACCCTGACCTACGGCGTGCAGTGCTTCAGCCGCTACCCCGACCACATGAAGCAGCACGACTTC
TTCAAGTCCGCCATGCCCGAAGGCTACGTCCAGGAGCGCACCATCTTCTTCAAGGACGACGGCAACTACA
AGACCCGCGCCGAGGTGAAGTTCGAGGGCGACACCCTGGTGAACCGCATCGAGCTGAAGGGCATCGACTT
CAAGGAGGACGGCAACATCCTGGGGCACAAGCTGGAGTACAACTACAACAGCCACAACGTCTATATCATG
GCCGACAAGCAGAAGAACGGCATCAAGGTGAACTTCAAGATCCGCCACAACATCGAGGACGGCAGCGTGC
AGCTCGCCGACCACTACCAGCAGAACACCCCCATCGGCGACGGCCCCGTGCTGCTGCCCGACAACCACTA
CCTGAGCACCCAGTCCGCCCTGAGCAAAGACCCCAACGAGAAGCGCGATCACATGGTCCTGCTGGAGTTC
GTGACCGCCGCCGGGATCACTCTCGGCATGGACGAGCTGTACAAGTAAAGCGGCCGCGACTCTAGATCAT
AATCAGCCATACCACATTTGTAGAGGTTTTACTTGCTTTAAAAAACCTCCCACACCTCCCCCTGAACCTG
AAACATAAAATGAATGCAATTGTTGTTGTTAACTTGTTTATTGCAGCTTATAATGGTTACAAATAAAGCA
ATAGCATCACAAATTTCACAAATAAAGCATTTTTTTCACTGCATTCTAGTTGTGGTTTGTCCAAACTCAT
CAATGTATCTTAAGGCGTAAATTGTAAGCGTTAATATTTTGTTAAAATTCGCGTTAAATTTTTGTTAAAT
CAGCTCATTTTTTAACCAATAGGCCGAAATCGGCAAAATCCCTTATAAATCAAAAGAATAGACCGAGATA
GGGT
[37 nt withheld, positions 3435-3471]
AAAGAACGTGGACTCCAACGTCAAAGG
[49 nt withheld, positions 3499-3547]
T
[91 nt withheld, positions 3549-3639]
G
[124 nt withheld, positions 3641-3764]
CAGGTGGCACTTTTCGGGGAAATGTGCGCGGAACCCCTATTTGTTTATTTTTCTAAATACATTCAAATAT
GTATCCGCTCATGAGACAATAACCCTGATAAATGCTTCAATAATATTGAAAAAGGAAGAGTCCTGAGGCG
GAAAGAACCAGCTGTGGAATGTGTGTCAGTTAGGGTGTGGAAAGTCCCCAGGCTCCCCAGCAGGCAGAAG
TATGCAAAGCATGCATCTCAATTAGTCAGCAACCAGGTGTGGAAAGTCCCCAGGCTCCCCAGCAGGCAGA
AGTATGCAAAGCATGCATCTCAATTAGTCAGCAACCATAGTCCCGCCCCTAACTCCGCCCATCCCGCCCC
TAACTCCGCCCAGTTCCGCCCATTCTCCGCCCCATGGCTGACTAATTTTTTTTATTTATGCAGAGGCCGA
GGCCGCCTCGGCCTCTGAGCTATTCCAGAAGTAGTGAGGAGGCTTTTTTGGAGGCCTAGGCTTTTGCAAA
GATCGATCAAGAGACAGGATGAGGATCGTTTCGCATGATTGAACAAGATGGATTGCACGCAGGTTCTCCG
GCCGCTTGGGTGGAGAGGCTATTCGGCTATGACTGGGCACAACAGACAATCGGCTGCTCTGATGCCGCCG
TGTTCCGGCTGTCAGCGCAGGGGCGCCCGGTTCTTTTTGTCAAGACCGACCTGTCCGGTGCCCTGAATGA
ACTGCAAGACGAGGCAGCGCGGCTATCGTGGCTGGCCACGACGGGCGTTCCTTGCGCAGCTGTGCTCGAC
GTTGTCACTGAAGCGGGAAGGGACTGGCTGCTATTGGGCGAAGTGCCGGGGCAGGATCTCCTGTCATCTC
ACCTTGCTCCTGCCGAGAAAGTATCCATCATGGCTGATGCAATGCGGCGGCTGCATACGCTTGATCCGGC
TACCTGCCCATTCGACCACCAAGCGAAACATCGCATCGAGCGAGCACGTACTCGGATGGAAGCCGGTCTT
GTCGATCAGGATGATCTGGACGAAGAGCATCAGGGGCTCGCGCCAGCCGAACTGTTCGCCAGGCTCAAGG
CGAGCATGCCCGACGGCGAGGATCTCGTCGTGACCCATGGCGATGCCTGCTTGCCGAATATCATGGTGGA
AAATGGCCGCTTTTCTGGATTCATCGACTGTGGCCGGCTGGGTGTGGCGGACCGCTATCAGGACATAGCG
TTGGCTACCCGTGATATTGCTGAAGAGCTTGGCGGCGAATGGGCTGACCGCTTCCTCGTGCTTTACGGTA
TCGCCGCTCCCGATTCGCAGCGCATCGCCTTCTATCGCCTTCTTGACGAGTTCTTCTGAGCGGGACTCTG
GGGTTCGAAATGACCGACCAAGCGACGCCCAACCTGCCATCACGAGATTTCGATTCCACCGCCGCCTTCT
ATGAAAGGTTGGGCTTCGGAATCGTTTTCCGGGACGCCGGCTGGATGATCCTCCAGCGCGGGGATCTCAT
GCTGGAGTTCTTCGCCCACCCTAGGGGGAGGCTAACTGAAACACGGAAGGAGACAATACCGGAAGGAACC
CGCGCTATGACGGCAATAAAAAGACAGAATAAAACGCACGGTGTTGGGTCGTTTGTTCATAAACGCGGGG
TTCGGTCCCAGGGCTGGCACTCTGTCGATACCCCACCGAGACCCCATTGGGGCCAATACGCCCGCGTTTC
TTCCTTTTCCCCACCCCACCCCCCAAGTTCGGGTGAAGGCCCAGGGCTCGCAGCCAACGTCGGGGCGGCA
GGCCCTGCCATAGCCTCAGGTTACTCATATATACTTTAGATTGATTTAAAACTTCATTTTTAATTTAAAA
GGATCTAGGTGAAGATCCTTTTTGATAATCTCATGACCAAAATCCCTTAACGTGAGTTTTCGTTCCACTG
AGCGTCAGACCCCGTAGAAAAGATCAAAGGATCTTCTTGAGATCCTTTTTTTCTGCGCGTAATCTGCTGC
TTGCAAACAAAAAAACCACCGCTACCAGCGGTGGTTTGTTTGCCGGATCAAGAGCTACCAACTCTTTTTC
CGAAGGTAACTGGCTTCAGCAGAGCGCAGATACCAAATACTGTTCTTCTAGTGTAGCCGTAGTTAGGCCA
CCACTTCAAGAACTCTGTAGCACCGCCTACATACCTCGCTCTGCTAATCCTGTTACCAGTGGCTGCTGCC
AGTGGCGATAAGTCGTGTCTTACCGGGTTGGACTCAAGACGATAGTTACCGGATAAGGCGCAGCGGTCGG
GCTGAACGGGGGGTTCGTGCACACAGCCCAGCTTGGAGCGAACGACCTACACCGAACTGAGATACCTACA
GCGTGAGCTATGAGAAAGCGCCACGCTTCCCGAAGGGAGAAAGGCGGACAGGTATCCGGTAAGCGGCAGG
GTCGGAACAGGAGAGCGCACGAGGGAGCTTCCAGGGGGAAACGCCTGGTATCTTTATAGTCCTGTCGGGT
TTCGCCACCTCTGACTTGAGCGTCGATTTTTGTGATGCTCGTCAGGGGGGCGGAGCCTATGGAAAAACGC
CAGCAACGCGGCCTTTTTACGGTTCCTGGCCTTTTGCTGGCCTTTTGCTCACATGTTCTTTCCTGCGTTA
TCCCCTGATTCTGTGGATAACCGTATTACCGCCATGCATTAGTTATTAATAGTAATCAATTACGGGGTCA
TTAGTTCATAGCCCATATATGGAGTTCCG
