>Addgene plasmid #72289 | FLCN-eGFP | addgene partial sequence | sequence record 152589 | CMV-F 5'-CGCAAATGGGCGGTAGGCGTG-3'
GTCAGATCCGCTAGCGCTACCGGACTCAGATCTCGAGCTCAAGCTTCGAATTCGCCACCATGAATGCCAT
CGTGGCTCTCTGCCACTTCTGCGAGCTCCACGGCCCCCGCACTCTCTTCTGCACGGAGGTGCTGCACGCC
CCACTTCCTCAAGGGGATGGGAATGAGGACAGTCCCGGCCAGGGTGAGCAGGCGGAAGAAGAGGAAGGTG
GCATTCAGATGAACAGTCGGATGCGTGCGCACAGCCCCGCAGAGGGGGCCAGCGTCGAGTCCAGCAGCCC
GGGGCCCAAAAAGTCGGACATGTGCGAGGGCTGCCGGTCACTTGCTGCAGGGCACCCGGGATATATCAGC
CATGATAAAGAGACCTCCATTAAATACGTCAGCCACCAGCACCCCAGCCACCCCCAGCTCTTCAGCATTG
TCCGCCAGGCCTGTGTCCGGAGCCTGAGCTGTGAGGTCTGCCCTGGCCGTGAAGGCCCCATCTTCTTCGG
AGATGAGCAGCACGGCTTTGTGTTCAGCCACACCTTCTTCATCAAGGACAGCCTGGCCAGGGGCTTCCAG
CGCTGGTACAGCATCATCACCATCATGATGGACCGGATCTACCTCATCAACTCCTGGCCCTTCCTGCTGG
GGAAGGTCCGGGGAATCATCGATGAGCTCCAGGGCAAGGCGCTCAAGGTGTTTGAGGCAGAGCAGTTTGG
ATGCCCACAGCGTGCTCAGAGGATGAACACAGCCTTCACGCCATTCCTACACCAGAGGAACGGCAACGCC
GCCCGCTCGCTGACATCGCTGACAAGTGATGACAACCTGTGGGCGTGCCTGCACACCTCCTTTGCCTGGC
TCCTG
