>Addgene plasmid #72289 | FLCN-eGFP | addgene partial sequence | sequence record 152590 | EGFP-N 5'-CGTCGCCGTCCAGCTCGACCAG-3'
TCTGTGGGGCTGCGGACCGTGGACATGAGGTGTGACTTGTAGGTCTTGCTCAGGCCAGTCATCCAGAACT
TCAGCAGCTTGACATTGTCCTCCTCGGACGCACCCAGGATGCTCAGCAGCTTCTGTGTGTCCTCTTTGGG
GCGACTGTCCACCTTGGTGAACTTAAAAAGCACCTTCACTTTGTTCATCCACTCCTCCTTGAGGCAGACG
AGGCACTGGTCCACCACATCCACAGACAGGTTCTGGTTGGTCAGAGCCGCTTCAATCTTATTCAGGATGG
TGGGGCCCACTCGGTCTGCAGCTACAGGGCTCCCACTGGTCACCACAAACTCGTACTTGCTGAGAGACTG
GTCATCCTCACACCCCACAGGGTGGAGGGTGGAACGTGCGGCTGCGTGGACCTCCACGATGACAGCAAAC
TCTGAGGAGAGCACGTGGGGGGGGATCTGCACGTGCGGGCTGAGCCCCAGGAAGTTGCACCGATAGGCCT
CCTCGTACTGGCTGCTGTATGGGATGATGCGGACGCAGCCCACGGGAAGCATGGTCCGAAGTACTTCAAA
AGCTGACTGGACGAGGTCCACGTCTCTGCTTTTCCAGATCACCTGGTTCCCCATGAGAACGTGCCAGGCC
AGCATGCGGAAAGAAGGGGCACCCAGGACCTGCCTCATGTGCCGGAGGGACTTGAAGACTGGCAGCTTCC
GGGGCTGCCAGCTCCCACAGCCTGAGAGAGAGGAGGACTCTGCCGGGCCCTGGGTCAGCTCCCGCCCTTC
TGTACTCTCTGGCAACACAG
